Addgene plasmid #37061: HA-V2R
Depositing lab: Jurgen Wess. Depositing organization: National Institute of Diabetes & Digestive & Kidney Diseases (NIDDK).
Backbone
  Vector backbone: pcDNA3.1
  Vector type: Mammalian Expression
  Selectable markers: Neomycin (select with G418)
Growth in bacteria
  Bacterial resistance: Ampicillin, 100 μg/mL
  Growth temperature: 37°C
  Growth strain: DH5alpha
  Copy number: High Copy
Gene/Insert
  Gene/Insert name: vasopressin 2 receptor
  Species: H. sapiens (human)
  Entrez Gene: AVPR2 (a.k.a. ADHR, DI1, DIR, DIR3, NDI, NDI1, V2R)
  Tag / fusion protein: HA (N terminal on insert)
  Cloning method: Restriction Enzyme; 5′ cloning site unknown (unknown if destroyed); 3′ cloning site unknown (unknown if destroyed)
  Sequencing primers: 5′ CMV-F
Terms and licenses: Academic/Nonprofit Terms; Industry Terms: Not Available to Industry
How to cite: HA-V2R was a gift from Jurgen Wess (Addgene plasmid # 37061 ; http://n2t.net/addgene:37061 ; RRID:Addgene_37061)
