[The description below was written by a language model from this plasmid's Addgene catalogue record.]
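Description:
HA-V2R is a mammalian expression plasmid built on the pcDNA3.1 backbone that encodes the human vasopressin V2 receptor (AVPR2), a G protein-coupled receptor, with an HA epitope tag fused to its N terminus. It is maintained in E. coli as a high-copy plasmid under ampicillin selection. It also carries a neomycin resistance marker, so transfected mammalian cells can be selected with G418, for example to derive stable lines. No feature table accompanies the record, so individual elements are not itemised. However, pcDNA3.1 vectors conventionally drive the insert from the CMV immediate-early promoter, and the listing of a CMV forward sequencing primer is consistent with that arrangement. The insert was introduced by restriction enzyme cloning, but the 5′ and 3′ cloning sites are recorded as unknown.

Because the N terminus of a GPCR generally faces the extracellular side of the membrane, an N-terminal HA tag should be accessible to anti-HA antibodies on intact cells. It should also allow detection of the receptor by immunoblotting, immunoprecipitation or immunofluorescence without a receptor-specific antibody. The record does not state a specific experimental purpose. A construct of this type is generally suited to transient or stable expression of the tagged receptor in cultured mammalian cells, for studies of receptor expression, cell-surface localisation, trafficking or signalling.
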