>Addgene plasmid #37061 | HA-V2R | addgene partial sequence | sequence record 47278 | CMV-F 5'-CGCAAATGGGCGGTAGGCGTG-3'
AGAACCCACTGCTTACTGGCTTATCGAAATTAATACGACTCACTATAGGGAGACCCAAGCTGGCTAGCGT
TTAAACGGGCCCTCTAGACTCGAGCGGCCGCCACTGTGCTGGATATCTGCAGAATTCCCCACCATGTACC
CCTACGACGTCCCCGACTACGCCCTCATGGCGTCCACCACTTCCGCTGTGCCTGGGCATCCCTCTCTGCC
CAGCCTGCCCAGCAACAGCAGCCAGGAGAGGCCACTGGACACCCGGGACCCGCTGCTAGCCCGGGCGGAG
CTGGCGCTGCTCTCCATAGTCTTTGTGGCTGTGGCCCTGAGCAATGGCCTGGTGCTGGCGGCCCTAGCTC
GGCGGGGCCGGCGGGGCCACTGGGCACCCATACACGTCTTCATTGGCCACTTGTGCCTGGCCGACCTGGC
CGTGGCTCTGTTCCAAGTGCTGCCCCAGCTGGCCTGGAAGGCCACCGACCGCTTCCGTGGGCCAGATGCC
CTGTGTCGGGCCGTGAAGTATCTGCAGATGGTGGGCATGTATGCCTCCTCCTACATGATCCTGGCCATGA
CGCTGGACCGCCACCGTGCCATCTGCCGTCCCATGCTGGCGTACCGCCATGGAAGTGGGGCTCACTGGAA
CCGGCCGGTGCTAGTGGCTTGGGCCTTCTCGCTCCTTCTCAGCCTGCCCCAGCTCTTCATCTTCGCCCAG
CGCAACGTGGAAGGTGGCAGCGGGGTCACTGACTGCTGGGCCTGCTTTGCGGAGCCCTGGGGCCGTCGCA
CCTATGTCACCTGGAATTGCCCTGATGGTGTTCGTGGCACCTACCCTGGGTATCGCC
